>Addgene plasmid #120342 | pGL4.23-MYC-e4 | depositor full sequence | sequence record 229119 | pGL4.23-MYC-e4 sequence 7438 bps
ATACTCGTCCTTTTTCAATATTATTGAAGCATTTATCAGGGTTACACTGCGGCTCCTCATCGCGATAATA
AACCCCAGTAAATGCTTTTAAAAAACCTCCCACACCTCCCCCTGAACCTGAAACATAAAATGAATGCAAT
TGTTGTTGTTAACTTGTTTATTGCAGCTTATAATGGTTACAAATAAAGCAATAGCATCACAAATTTCACA
AATAAAGCATTTTTTTCACTGCATTCTAGTTGTGGTTTGTCCAAACTCATCAATGTATCTTATCATGTCT
GTGGAAAACGGGACAGGGACATGGTCAGAACTGTGCTTTCAGAATTTGGACTTGGCCACTGGAAGAAGAG
ACAGTTAAACTCAAGTTGCCCAACATGAGGCATGGGATGGGAGAGGTTGGGGAAGGGATGGAAGGAAACA
GAGTGGGCACCAACAGGAAGGAAGCAAAGTCAGGAACTGCTGGCTGGAATGGGTCCAGGGAGAGGGAAAA
CCACTTCTCCTTCCTCTTCTTATGATTGCAAGATTAGTACTTGAGAATTAGGCTGCACAGGCCAGGACTT
CCCAAAACTCAGGAGGGAAAGAGCCCAGAGCACGTGTCTCCAATGGAGGCTATAGTTCCAAATCACGTGA
TCATCGGTCATCTCCTTGCCCACCCTGAAGCCCTTGTCCCCAGTGTACTTTGGGCTCAGACAGTCCCTCA
GGGGATACAGCAGTGTCCTTTCCTTCAGCATTCAGGGCAAATGAGAGGCAAAGAGATCAATGGAATGCAA
AAGCGTTACTATAGATGAGAAGTCGGACGCACAGAGAGGTTCCACCACTTGCCTAATATCACACAGCAAG
TACATGCCAGAATCAAAATTCAAACCTAGAGCCCCGGTGTAAACCTTACCTGAATCAGTCAGGGAGCAGC
AGGGAGGCAGTGGAAGGATAGGCCCCCTGACCTCACTCCCCGCCTGCCTTCCCATCCTGCCAGTGCCTTC
CAAACTGATACCAGAGAGCATGGCAGCCCTGTGTTGCATCCACCCTGATAATGCATCCACACAGGTCAGC
CTTCTGGGCACAAAACAAGGCAGAGAAGAGCAAGGAGTGGACCTGGAGGGGCCCACGGAAGCTCCCCAGC
ACCCACCACTCCAATGGCCCAGCCCCTGGTAGGTCTCCAGTGCCCTTCACCCTACAGAGCCACAGAATCC
CCAGACCTTGACGCTGCAGCTAGGGCCCGCCTGCCTCTCAAGAGAAGGGCAGGGCCCCACACAGGCAAGT
GCTCTGCCTCCGCGCAAAGCTGGGCATGCGTCATCACACTCCCGCCTTCCTTCCTCATTCACTCTCCCTT
GCCCTGCTTCTATCAGTGGCTCCAAGACGCAAACATCTCGAAATGACCTGCTTCTGTGTAGGTCAGCTAA
CAGAAGTGCTGTCTTAAGAAATGAGGGCCAGCTGATGCCCACTACCAGACCCAGCCAGCCCCTCCCAGCC
TCCCTGCCAGCCCTGCACATGGAGGCCTGGCGGCCAGGAAAAAGAAAGGGCTCCTATCTCTGATTCCTCA
GGGCCTCTGATAAGAAATGTCATCCCTTGCTGGGTAATATTACCAAGCCAGATAAAAATCTCTATCAAGC
TTAAACATATGGCTGGCTGCAGAACACAGAGTCCAGTGGAGAAGGGTAATTTATTTGCTTAAGCTGAAAA
CCCTGGGCAGCCGAAAGAAGTGCCTGAATAAAAGAGTAAGAGCCAAATTATAACCTCTTCTGACTTGGCA
TGGGGATTTTTCCCTGGGAAGGATGAGACACCTGAGAACAACAGGGGGCTCTCCACACATTTCTCCTGAC
ACAATAAGCGCTTTCGCCTTCCTCTTTCTTCAAAGGGCACTTTCACTTATGCTATCACATTTAATCCTCA
CTACAACCTCAAGAGAGGCATTTTTAGCTTCCTTTACAGATCAGGAAATTGAGATTCAGCAAGGTTAAGT
AAAGTGGCCAAGGTCACACAGGCAGCCATGCTGGAGCGAGGACCCAAACCCCAGCAGGTCTGACTCACCA
TCAGATGGGGAAGCTGATCCCAGCTTCTGGGGAGGATCGGCTCATACATCCACTTAATCAGCGAAGTCAG
ATCTGCCCAACTTAACTGACAATGTCAGCTACACATTGTAATCTTGAAGGTCCATTTCAAGGCTCTCCCG
TCTCCTTGTTTCTCTGTAGCCTAAAGGATAATGAGAAAGCCTTGCAGAGCACAGAAGCTCAAGGAAAAGG
ACGGGAGGCCAGGGATAGTACCCAGGAGAGCAGTGAGTGACCTCAGGGCTTAGATTCCAGCCTCATATGC
TCAAGGAGTAGCAGGTAGAAGGAAACTGTGGAAAGAAAACTCCTCTCTCTGTTCATTCATTCATTCACAA
ATATTAGTGGAAAGCCTATTGTGTGCCGCAAGGAACGCCCGTCGTGGCCAGCCACGATAGCCGCGCTGCC
TCGTCCTGCAGTTCATTCAGGGCACCGGACAGGTCGGTCTTGACAAAAAGAACCGGGCGCCCCTGCGCTG
ACAGCCGGAACACGGCGGCATCAGAGCAGCCGATTGTCTGTTGTGCCCAGTCATAGCCGAATAGCCTCTC
CACCCAAGCGGCCGGAGAACCTGCGTGCAATCCATCTTGTTCAATCATGCGAAACGATCCTCATCCTGTC
TCTTGATCAGATCTTGATCCCCTGCGCCATCAGATCCTTGGCGGCAAGAAAGCCATCCAGTTTACTTTGC
AGGGCTTCCCAACCTTACCAGAGGGCGCCCCAGCTGGCAATTCCGGTTCGCTTGCTGTCCATAAAACCGC
CCAGTCTAGCTATCGCCATGTAAGCCCACTGCAAGCTACCTGCTTTCTCTTTGCGCTTGCGTTTTCCCTT
GTCCAGATAGCCCAGTAGCTGACATTCATCCGGGGTCAGCACCGTTTCTGCGGACTGGCTTTCTACGTGT
TCCGCTTCCTTTAGCAGCCCTTGCGCCCTGAATTTTGTTAAAATTCGCGTTAAATTTTTGTTAAATCAGC
TCATTTTTTAACCAATAGGCCGAAATCGGCAAAATCCCTTATAAATCAAAAGAATACGTCTCTCAAGGAT
AAGTAAGTAATATTAAGGTACGGGAGGTATTGGACAGGCCGCAATAAAATATCTTTATTTTCATTACATC
TGTGTGTTGGTTTTTTGTGTGAATCGATAGTACTAACATACGCTCTCCATCAAAACAAAACGAAACAAAA
CAAACTAGCAAAATAGGCTGTCCCCAGTGCAAGTGCAGGTGCCAGAACATTTCTCTGGCCTAACTGGCCG
GTACCTGAGCTCGCTAGCCTCGAGGATATCAAGATCTGGCCTCGGCGGCCAAGCTTACCCCCGAGCTGTG
CTGCTCGCGGCCGCCACCGCCGGGCCCCGGCCGTCCCTGGCTCCCCTCCTGCCTCGAGAAGGGCAGGGCT
TCTCAGAGGCTTGGCGGGAAAAAGAACGGAGGGAGGGATCGCGCTGAGTATAAAAGCCGGTTTTCGGGGC
TTTATCTAACTCGCTGTAGTAATTCCGGCAATCCGGTACTGTTGGTAAAGCCACCATGGAAGACGCCAAA
AACATAAAGAAAGGCCCGGCGCCATTCTATCCGCTGGAAGATGGAACCGCTGGAGAGCAACTGCATAAGG
CTATGAAGAGATACGCCCTGGTTCCTGGAACAATTGCTTTTACAGATGCACATATCGAGGTGGACATCAC
TTACGCTGAGTACTTCGAAATGTCCGTTCGGTTGGCAGAAGCTATGAAACGATATGGGCTGAATACAAAT
CACAGAATCGTCGTATGCAGTGAAAACTCTCTTCAATTCTTTATGCCGGTGTTGGGCGCGTTATTTATCG
GAGTTGCAGTTGCGCCCGCGAACGACATTTATAATGAACGTGAATTGCTCAACAGTATGGGCATTTCGCA
GCCTACCGTGGTGTTCGTTTCCAAAAAGGGGTTGCAAAAAATTTTGAACGTGCAAAAAAAGCTCCCAATC
ATCCAAAAAATTATTATCATGGATTCTAAAACGGATTACCAGGGATTTCAGTCGATGTACACGTTCGTCA
CATCTCATCTACCTCCCGGTTTTAATGAATACGATTTTGTGCCAGAGTCCTTCGATAGGGACAAGACAAT
TGCACTGATCATGAACTCCTCTGGATCTACTGGTCTGCCTAAAGGTGTCGCTCTGCCTCATAGAACTGCC
TGCGTGAGATTCTCGCATGCCAGAGATCCTATTTTTGGCAATCAAATCATTCCGGATACTGCGATTTTAA
GTGTTGTTCCATTCCATCACGGTTTTGGAATGTTTACTACACTCGGATATTTGATATGTGGATTTCGAGT
CGTCTTAATGTATAGATTTGAAGAAGAGCTGTTTCTGAGGAGCCTTCAGGATTACAAGATTCAAAGTGCG
CTGCTGGTGCCAACCCTATTCTCCTTCTTCGCCAAAAGCACTCTGATTGACAAATACGATTTATCTAATT
TACACGAAATTGCTTCTGGTGGCGCTCCCCTCTCTAAGGAAGTCGGGGAAGCGGTTGCCAAGAGGTTCCA
TCTGCCAGGTATCAGGCAAGGATATGGGCTCACTGAGACTACATCAGCTATTCTGATTACACCCGAGGGG
GATGATAAACCGGGCGCGGTCGGTAAAGTTGTTCCATTTTTTGAAGCGAAGGTTGTGGATCTGGATACCG
GGAAAACGCTGGGCGTTAATCAAAGAGGCGAACTGTGTGTGAGAGGTCCTATGATTATGTCCGGTTATGT
AAACAATCCGGAAGCGACCAACGCCTTGATTGACAAGGATGGATGGCTACATTCTGGAGACATAGCTTAC
TGGGACGAAGACGAACACTTCTTCATCGTTGACCGCCTGAAGTCTCTGATTAAGTACAAAGGCTATCAGG
TGGCTCCCGCTGAATTGGAATCCATCTTGCTCCAACACCCCAACATCTTCGACGCAGGTGTCGCAGGTCT
TCCCGACGATGACGCCGGTGAACTTCCCGCCGCCGTTGTTGTTTTGGAGCACGGAAAGACGATGACGGAA
AAAGAGATCGTGGATTACGTCGCCAGTCAAGTAACAACCGCGAAAAAGTTGCGCGGAGGAGTTGTGTTTG
TGGACGAAGTACCGAAAGGTCTTACCGGAAAACTCGACGCAAGAAAAATCAGAGAGATCCTCATAAAGGC
CAAGAAGGGCGGAAAGATCGCCGTGTAATAATTCTAGAGTCGGGGCGGCCGGCCGCTTCGAGCAGACATG
ATAAGATACATTGATGAGTTTGGACAAACCACAACTAGAATGCAGTGAAAAAAATGCTTTATTTGTGAAA
TTTGTGATGCTATTGCTTTATTTGTAACCATTATAAGCTGCAATAAACAAGTTAACAACAACAATTGCAT
TCATTTTATGTTTCAGGTTCAGGGGGAGGTGTGGGAGGTTTTTTAAAGCAAGTAAAACCTCTACAAATGT
GGTAAAATCGATAAGGATCCGTCGACCGATGCCCTTGAGAGCCTTCAACCCAGTCAGCTCCTTCCGGTGG
GCGCGGGGCATGACTATCGTCGCCGCACTTATGACTGTCTTCTTTATCATGCAACTCGTAGGACAGGTGC
CGGCAGCGCTCTTCCGCTTCCTCGCTCACTGACTCGCTGCGCTCGGTCGTTCGGCTGCGGCGAGCGGTAT
CAGCTCACTCAAAGGCGGTAATACGGTTATCCACAGAATCAGGGGATAACGCAGGAAAGAACATGTGAGC
AAAAGGCCAGCAAAAGGCCAGGAACCGTAAAAAGGCCGCGTTGCTGGCGTTTTTCCATAGGCTCCGCCCC
CCTGACGAGCATCACAAAAATCGACGCTCAAGTCAGAGGTGGCGAAACCCGACAGGACTATAAAGATACC
AGGCGTTTCCCCCTGGAAGCTCCCTCGTGCGCTCTCCTGTTCCGACCCTGCCGCTTACCGGATACCTGTC
CGCCTTTCTCCCTTCGGGAAGCGTGGCGCTTTCTCATAGCTCACGCTGTAGGTATCTCAGTTCGGTGTAG
GTCGTTCGCTCCAAGCTGGGCTGTGTGCACGAACCCCCCGTTCAGCCCGACCGCTGCGCCTTATCCGGTA
ACTATCGTCTTGAGTCCAACCCGGTAAGACACGACTTATCGCCACTGGCAGCAGCCACTGGTAACAGGAT
TAGCAGAGCGAGGTATGTAGGCGGTGCTACAGAGTTCTTGAAGTGGTGGCCTAACTACGGCTACACTAGA
AGAACAGTATTTGGTATCTGCGCTCTGCTGAAGCCAGTTACCTTCGGAAAAAGAGTTGGTAGCTCTTGAT
CCGGCAAACAAACCACCGCTGGTAGCGGTGGTTTTTTTGTTTGCAAGCAGCAGATTACGCGCAGAAAAAA
AGGATCTCAAGAAGATCCTTTGATCTTTTCTACGGGGTCTGACGCTCAGTGGAACGAAAACTCACGTTAA
GGGATTTTGGTCATGAGATTATCAAAAAGGATCTTCACCTAGATCCTTTTAAATTAAAAATGAAGTTTTA
AATCAATCTAAAGTATATATGAGTAAACTTGGTCTGACAGCGGCCGCAAATGCTAAACCACTGCAGTGGT
TACCAGTGCTTGATCAGTGAGGCACCGATCTCAGCGATCTGCCTATTTCGTTCGTCCATAGTGGCCTGAC
TCCCCGTCGTGTAGATCACTACGATTCGTGAGGGCTTACCATCAGGCCCCAGCGCAGCAATGATGCCGCG
AGAGCCGCGTTCACCGGCCCCCGATTTGTCAGCAATGAACCAGCCAGCAGGGAGGGCCGAGCGAAGAAGT
GGTCCTGCTACTTTGTCCGCCTCCATCCAGTCTATGAGCTGCTGTCGTGATGCTAGAGTAAGAAGTTCGC
CAGTGAGTAGTTTCCGAAGAGTTGTGGCCATTGCTACTGGCATCGTGGTATCACGCTCGTCGTTCGGTAT
GGCTTCGTTCAACTCTGGTTCCCAGCGGTCAAGCCGGGTCACATGATCACCCATATTATGAAGAAATGCA
GTCAGCTCCTTAGGGCCTCCGATCGTTGTCAGAAGTAAGTTGGCCGCGGTGTTGTCGCTCATGGTAATGG
CAGCACTACACAATTCTCTTACCGTCATGCCATCCGTAAGATGCTTTTCCGTGACCGGCGAGTACTCAAC
CAAGTCGTTTTGTGAGTAGTGTATACGGCGACCAAGCTGCTCTTGCCCGGCGTCTATACGGGACAACACC
GCGCCACATAGCAGTACTTTGAAAGTGCTCATCATCGGGAATCGTTCTTCGGGGCGGAAAGACTCAAGGA
TCTTGCCGCTATTGAGATCCAGTTCGATATAGCCCACTCTTGCACCCAGTTGATCTTCAGCATCTTTTAC
TTTCACCAGCGTTTCGGGGTGTGCAAAAACAGGCAAGCAAAATGCCGCAAAGAAGGGAATGAGTGCGACA
CGAAAATGTTGGATGCTC
Features (pLannotate 1.2.2; 14 found; start..end, strand, type, name):
      3..44      -  promoter       AmpR promoter (fragment): bla
    151..272     +  polyA_signal   SV40 poly(A) signal: SV40 polyadenylation signal
   1399..1485    -  ncRNA          mir-1207: Accession: RF02018 - microRNA mir-1207
   2407..2638    -  CDS            NeoR/KanR (fragment): aminoglycoside phosphotransferase confers resistance to neomycin, kanamycin, and G418 (Geneticin®)
   2670..2969    -  CDS            tnpA (fragment): TN5P_ECOLX - Also known as tnp. Experimental evidence at protein level: Swiss-Prot protein existence level 1. Mediates transposition of transposon Tn5 by a 'cut and paste' mechanism. First, the monomeric transposase binds the 19 bp inverted DNA repeats flanking the transposon. Then, dimerization of the DNA- bound transposase creates a synaptic DNA complex. After nicking of the first DNA strand, excision of the transposon proceeds through a series of intermediates. The transposase then mediates the insertion of the transposon at a new site by strand transfer. The activity of the wild- type tran
   2972..3066    -  rep_origin     M13 ori (fragment): M13 bacteriophage origin of replication; arrow indicates direction of (+) strand synthesis
   3123..3171    +  polyA_signal   poly(A) signal: synthetic polyadenylation signal
   3185..3276    +  misc_feature   pause site: RNA polymerase II transcriptional pause signal from the human α2 globin gene
   3556..5208    +  CDS            luciferase: firefly luciferase; luc+; enhanced luc+ version of the luciferase gene
   5252..5373    -  polyA_signal   SV40 poly(A) signal: SV40 polyadenylation signal
   5396..5464    -  CDS            large T antigen (fragment): large T antigen from SV40 (simian virus 40)
   5480..5612    +  CDS            TcR (fragment): tetracycline efflux protein; tet; confers resistance to tetracycline
   5792..6380    -  rep_origin     ori: high-copy-number ColE1/pMB1/pBR322/pUC origin of replication
   6580..2       -  CDS            AmpR (across the origin): β-lactamase confers resistance to ampicillin, carbenicillin, and related antibiotics
