>Addgene plasmid #120342 | pGL4.23-MYC-e4 | addgene full sequence | sequence record 233998 | Addgene NGS Result
ACCCCAGTAAATGCTTTTAAAAAACCTCCCACACCTCCCCCTGAACCTGAAACATAAAATGAATGCAATT
GTTGTTGTTAACTTGTTTATTGCAGCTTATAATGGTTACAAATAAAGCAATAGCATCACAAATTTCACAA
ATAAAGCATTTTTTTCACTGCATTCTAGTTGTGGTTTGTCCAAACTCATCAATGTATCTTATCATGTCTG
TGGAAAACGGGACAGGGACATGGTCAGAACTGTGCTTTCAGAATTTGGACTTGGCCACTGGAAGAAGAGA
CAGTTAAACTCAAGTTGCCCAACATGAGGCATGGGATGGGAGAGGTTGGGGAAGGGATGGAAGGAAACAG
AGTGGGCACCAACAGGAAGGAAGCAAAGTCAGGAACTGCTGGCTGGAATGGGTCCAGGGAGAGGGAAAAC
CACTTCTCCTTCCTCTTCTTATGATTGCAAGATTAGTACTTGAGAATTAGGCTGCACAGGCCAGGACTTC
CCAAAACTCAGGAGGGAAAGAGCCCAGAGCACGTGTCTCCAATGGAGGCTATAGTTCCAAATCACGTGAT
CATCGGTCATCTCCTTGCCCACCCTGAAGCCCTTGTCCCCAGTGTACTTTGGGCTCAGACAGTCCCTCAG
GGGATACAGCAGTGTCCTTTCCTTCAGCATTCAGGGCAAATGAGAGGCAAAGAGATCAATGGAATGCAAA
AGCGTTACTATAGATGAGAAGTCGGACGCACAGAGAGGTTCCACCACTTGCCTAATATCACACAGCAAGT
ACATGCCAGAATCAAAATTCAAACCTAGAGCCCCGGTGTAAACCTTACCTGAATCAGTCAGGGAGCAGCA
GGGAGGCAGTGGAAGGATAGGCCCCCTGACCTCACTCCCCGCCTGCCTTCCCATCCTGCCAGTGCCTTCC
AAACTGATACCAGAGAGCATGGCAGCCCTGTGTTGCATCCACCCTGATAATGCATCCACACAGGTCAGCC
TTCTGGGCACAAAACAAGGCAGAGAAGAGCAAGGAGTGGACCTGGAGGGGCCCACGGAAGCTCCCCAGCA
CCCACCACTCCAATGGCCCAGCCCCTGGTAGGTCTCCAGTGCCCTTCACCCTACAGAGCCACAGAATCCC
CAGACCTTGACGCTGCAGCTAGGGCCCGCCTGCCTCTCAAGAGAAGGGCAGGGCCCCACACAGGCAAGTG
CTCTGCCTCCGCGCAAAGCTGGGCATGCGTCATCACACTCCCGCCTTCCTTCCTCATTCACTCTCCCTTG
CCCTGCTTCTATCAGTGGCTCCAAGACGCAAACATCTCGAAATGACCTGCTTCTGTGTAGGTCAGCTAAC
AGAAGTGCTGTCTTAAGAAATGAGGGCCAGCTGATGCCCACTACCAGACCCAGCCAGCCCCTCCCAGCCT
CCCTGCCAGCCCTGCACATGGAGGCCTGGCGGCCAGGAAAAAGAAAGGGCTCCTATCTCTGATTCCTCAG
GGCCTCTGATAAGAAATGTCATCCCTTGCTGGGTAATATTACCAAGCCAGATAAAAATCTCTATCAAGCT
TAAACATATGGCTGGCTGCAGAACACAGAGTCCAGTGGAGAAGGGTAATTTATTTGCTTAAGCTGAAAAC
CCTGGGCAGCCGAAAGAAGTGCCTGAATAAAAGAGTAAGAGCCAAATTATAACCTCTTCTGACTTGGCAT
GGGGATTTTTCCCTGGGAAGGATGAGACACCTGAGAACAACAGGGGGCTCTCCACACATTTCTCCTGACA
CAATAAGCGCTTTCGCCTTCCTCTTTCTTCAAAGGGCACTTTCACTTATGCTATCACATTTAATCCTCAC
TACAACCTCAAGAGAGGCATTTTTAGCTTCCTTTACAGATCAGGAAATTGAGATTCAGCAAGGTTAAGTA
AAGTGGCCAAGGTCACACAGGCAGCCATGCTGGAGCGAGGACCCAAACCCCAGCAGGTCTGACTCACCAT
CAGATGGGGAAGCTGATCCCAGCTTCTGGGGAGGATCGGCTCATACATCCACTTAATCAGCGAAGTCAGA
TCTGCCCAACTTAACTGACAATGTCAGCTACACATTGTAATCTTGAAGGTCCATTTCAAGGCTCTCCCGT
CTCCTTGTTTCTCTGTAGCCTAAAGGATAATGAGAAAGCCTTGCAGAGCACAGAAGCTCAAGGAAAAGGA
CGGGAGGCCAGGGATAGTACCCAGGAGAGCAGTGAGTGACCTCAGGGCTTAGATTCCAGCCTCATATGCT
CAAGGAGTAGCAGGTAGAAGGAAACTGTGGAAAGAAAACTCCTCTCTCTGTTCATTCATTCATTCACAAA
TATTAGTGGAAAGCCTATTGTGTGCCGCAAGGAACGCCCGTCGTGGCCAGCCACGATAGCCGCGCTGCCT
CGTCCTGCAGTTCATTCAGGGCACCGGACAGGTCGGTCTTGACAAAAAGAACCGGGCGCCCCTGCGCTGA
CAGCCGGAACACGGCGGCATCAGAGCAGCCGATTGTCTGTTGTGCCCAGTCATAGCCGAATAGCCTCTCC
ACCCAAGCGGCCGGAGAACCTGCGTGCAATCCATCTTGTTCAATCATGCGAAACGATCCTCATCCTGTCT
CTTGATCAGATCTTGATCCCCTGCGCCATCAGATCCTTGGCGGCAAGAAAGCCATCCAGTTTACTTTGCA
GGGCTTCCCAACCTTACCAGAGGGCGCCCCAGCTGGCAATTCCGGTTCGCTTGCTGTCCATAAAACCGCC
CAGTCTAGCTATCGCCATGTAAGCCCACTGCAAGCTACCTGCTTTCTCTTTGCGCTTGCGTTTTCCCTTG
TCCAGATAGCCCAGTAGCTGACATTCATCCGGGGTCAGCACCGTTTCTGCGGACTGGCTTTCTACGTGTT
CCGCTTCCTTTAGCAGCCCTTGCGCCCTGAATTTTGTTAAAATTCGCGTTAAATTTTTGTTAAATCAGCT
CATTTTTTAACCAATAGGCCGAAATCGGCAAAATCCCTTATAAATCAAAAGAGTACGTCTCTCAAGGATA
AGTAAGTAATATTAAGGTACGGGAGGTATTGGACAGGCCGCAATAAAATATCTTTATTTTCATTACATCT
GTGTGTTGGTTTTTTGTGTGAATCGATAGTACTAACATACGCTCTCCATCAAAACAAAACGAAACAAAAC
AAACTAGCAAAATAGGCTGTCCCCAGTGCAAGTGCAGGTGCCAGAACATTTCTCTGGCCTAACTGGCCGG
TACCTGAGCTCGCTAGCCTCGAGGATATCAAGATCTGGCCTCGGCGGCCAAGCTTACCCCCGAGCTGTGC
TGCTCGCGGCCGCCACCGCCGGGCCCCGGCCGTCCCTGGCTCCCCTCCTGCCTCGAGAAGGGCAGGGCTT
CTCAGAGGCTTGGCGGGAAAAAGAACGGAGGGAGGGATCGCGCTGAGTATAAAAGCCGGTTTTCGGGGCT
TTATCTAACTCGCTGTAGTAATTCCGGCAATCCGGTACTGTTGGTAAAGCCACCATGGAAGACGCCAAAA
ACATAAAGAAAGGCCCGGCGCCATTCTATCCGCTGGAAGATGGAACCGCTGGAGAGCAACTGCATAAGGC
TATGAAGAGATACGCCCTGGTTCCTGGAACAATTGCTTTTACAGATGCACATATCGAGGTGGACATCACT
TACGCTGAGTACTTCGAAATGTCCGTTCGGTTGGCAGAAGCTATGAAACGATATGGGCTGAATACAAATC
ACAGAATCGTCGTATGCAGTGAAAACTCTCTTCAATTCTTTATGCCGGTGTTGGGCGCGTTATTTATCGG
AGTTGCAGTTGCGCCCGCGAACGACATTTATAATGAACGTGAATTGCTCAACAGTATGGGCATTTCGCAG
CCTACCGTGGTGTTCGTTTCCAAAAAGGGGTTGCAAAAAATTTTGAACGTGCAAAAAAAGCTCCCAATCA
TCCAAAAAATTATTATCATGGATTCTAAAACGGATTACCAGGGATTTCAGTCGATGTACACGTTCGTCAC
ATCTCATCTACCTCCCGGTTTTAATGAATACGATTTTGTGCCAGAGTCCTTCGATAGGGACAAGACAATT
GCACTGATCATGAACTCCTCTGGATCTACTGGTCTGCCTAAAGGTGTCGCTCTGCCTCATAGAACTGCCT
GCGTGAGATTCTCGCATGCCAGAGATCCTATTTTTGGCAATCAAATCATTCCGGATACTGCGATTTTAAG
TGTTGTTCCATTCCATCACGGTTTTGGAATGTTTACTACACTCGGATATTTGATATGTGGATTTCGAGTC
GTCTTAATGTATAGATTTGAAGAAGAGCTGTTTCTGAGGAGCCTTCAGGATTACAAGATTCAAAGTGCGC
TGCTGGTGCCAACCCTATTCTCCTTCTTCGCCAAAAGCACTCTGATTGACAAATACGATTTATCTAATTT
ACACGAAATTGCTTCTGGTGGCGCTCCCCTCTCTAAGGAAGTCGGGGAAGCGGTTGCCAAGAGGTTCCAT
CTGCCAGGTATCAGGCAAGGATATGGGCTCACTGAGACTACATCAGCTATTCTGATTACACCCGAGGGGG
ATGATAAACCGGGCGCGGTCGGTAAAGTTGTTCCATTTTTTGAAGCGAAGGTTGTGGATCTGGATACCGG
GAAAACGCTGGGCGTTAATCAAAGAGGCGAACTGTGTGTGAGAGGTCCTATGATTATGTCCGGTTATGTA
AACAATCCGGAAGCGACCAACGCCTTGATTGACAAGGATGGATGGCTACATTCTGGAGACATAGCTTACT
GGGACGAAGACGAACACTTCTTCATCGTTGACCGCCTGAAGTCTCTGATTAAGTACAAAGGCTATCAGGT
GGCTCCCGCTGAATTGGAATCCATCTTGCTCCAACACCCCAACATCTTCGACGCAGGTGTCGCAGGTCTT
CCCGACGATGACGCCGGTGAACTTCCCGCCGCCGTTGTTGTTTTGGAGCACGGAAAGACGATGACGGAAA
AAGAGATCGTGGATTACGTCGCCAGTCAAGTAACAACCGCGAAAAAGTTGCGCGGAGGAGTTGTGTTTGT
GGACGAAGTACCGAAAGGTCTTACCGGAAAACTCGACGCAAGAAAAATCAGAGAGATCCTCATAAAGGCC
AAGAAGGGCGGAAAGATCGCCGTGTAATTCTAGAGTCGGGGCGGCCGGCCGCTTCGAGCAGACATGATAA
GATACATTGATGAGTTTGGACAAACCACAACTAGAATGCAGTGAAAAAAATGCTTTATTTGTGAAATTTG
TGATGCTATTGCTTTATTTGTAACCATTATAAGCTGCAATAAACAAGTTAACAACAACAATTGCATTCAT
TTTATGTTTCAGGTTCAGGGGGAGGTGTGGGAGGTTTTTTAAAGCAAGTAAAACCTCTACAAATGTGGTA
AAATCGATAAGGATCCGTCGACCGATGCCCTTGAGAGCCTTCAACCCAGTCAGCTCCTTCCGGTGGGCGC
GGGGCATGACTATCGTCGCCGCACTTATGACTGTCTTCTTTATCATGCAACTCGTAGGACAGGTGCCGGC
AGCGCTCTTCCGCTTCCTCGCTCACTGACTCGCTGCGCTCGGTCGTTCGGCTGCGGCGAGCGGTATCAGC
TCACTCAAAGGCGGTAATACGGTTATCCACAGAATCAGGGGATAACGCAGGAAAGAACATGTGAGCAAAA
GGCCAGCAAAAGGCCAGGAACCGTAAAAAGGCCGCGTTGCTGGCGTTTTTCCATAGGCTCCGCCCCCCTG
ACGAGCATCACAAAAATCGACGCTCAAGTCAGAGGTGGCGAAACCCGACAGGACTATAAAGATACCAGGC
GTTTCCCCCTGGAAGCTCCCTCGTGCGCTCTCCTGTTCCGACCCTGCCGCTTACCGGATACCTGTCCGCC
TTTCTCCCTTCGGGAAGCGTGGCGCTTTCTCATAGCTCACGCTGTAGGTATCTCAGTTCGGTGTAGGTCG
TTCGCTCCAAGCTGGGCTGTGTGCACGAACCCCCCGTTCAGCCCGACCGCTGCGCCTTATCCGGTAACTA
TCGTCTTGAGTCCAACCCGGTAAGACACGACTTATCGCCACTGGCAGCAGCCACTGGTAACAGGATTAGC
AGAGCGAGGTATGTAGGCGGTGCTACAGAGTTCTTGAAGTGGTGGCCTAACTACGGCTACACTAGAAGAA
CAGTATTTGGTATCTGCGCTCTGCTGAAGCCAGTTACCTTCGGAAAAAGAGTTGGTAGCTCTTGATCCGG
CAAACAAACCACCGCTGGTAGCGGTGGTTTTTTTGTTTGCAAGCAGCAGATTACGCGCAGAAAAAAAGGA
TCTCAAGAAGATCCTTTGATCTTTTCTACGGGGTCTGACGCTCAGTGGAACGAAAACTCACGTTAAGGGA
TTTTGGTCATGAGATTATCAAAAAGGATCTTCACCTAGATCCTTTTAAATTAAAAATGAAGTTTTAAATC
AATCTAAAGTATATATGAGTAAACTTGGTCTGACAGCGGCCGCAAATGCTAAACCACTGCAGTGGTTACC
AGTGCTTGATCAGTGAGGCACCGATCTCAGCGATCTGCCTATTTCGTTCGTCCATAGTGGCCTGACTCCC
CGTCGTGTAGATCACTACGATTCGTGAGGGCTTACCATCAGGCCCCAGCGCAGCAATGATGCCGCGAGAG
CCGCGTTCACCGGCCCCCGATTTGTCAGCAATGAACCAGCCAGCAGGGAGGGCCGAGCGAAGAAGTGGTC
CTGCTACTTTGTCCGCCTCCATCCAGTCTATGAGCTGCTGTCGTGATGCTAGAGTAAGAAGTTCGCCAGT
GAGTAGTTTCCGAAGAGTTGTGGCCATTGCTACTGGCATCGTGGTATCACGCTCGTCGTTCGGTATGGCT
TCGTTCAACTCTGGTTCCCAGCGGTCAAGCCGGGTCACATGATCACCCATATTATGAAGAAATGCAGTCA
GCTCCTTAGGGCCTCCGATCGTTGTCAGAAGTAAGTTGGCCGCGGTGTTGTCGCTCATGGTAATGGCAGC
ACTACACAATTCTCTTACCGTCATGCCATCCGTAAGATGCTTTTCCGTGACCGGCGAGTACTCAACCAAG
TCGTTTTGTGAGTAGTGTATACGGCGACCAAGCTGCTCTTGCCCGGCGTCTATACGGGACAACACCGCGC
CACATAGCAGTACTTTGAAAGTGCTCATCATCGGGAATCGTTCTTCGGGGCGGAAAGACTCAAGGATCTT
GCCGCTATTGAGATCCAGTTCGATATAGCCCACTCTTGCACCCAGTTGATCTTCAGCATCTTTTACTTTC
ACCAGCGTTTCGGGGTGTGCAAAAACAGGCAAGCAAAATGCCGCAAAGAAGGGAATGAGTGCGACACGAA
AATGTTGGATGCTCATACTCGTCCTTTTTCAATATTATTGAAGCATTTATCAGGGTTACACTGCGGCTCC
TCATCGCGATAATAA
Features (pLannotate 1.2.2; 14 found; start..end, strand, type, name):
     80..201     +  polyA_signal   SV40 poly(A) signal: SV40 polyadenylation signal
   1328..1414    -  ncRNA          mir-1207: Accession: RF02018 - microRNA mir-1207
   2336..2567    -  CDS            NeoR/KanR (fragment): aminoglycoside phosphotransferase confers resistance to neomycin, kanamycin, and G418 (Geneticin®)
   2599..2898    -  CDS            tnpA (fragment): TN5P_ECOLX - Also known as tnp. Experimental evidence at protein level: Swiss-Prot protein existence level 1. Mediates transposition of transposon Tn5 by a 'cut and paste' mechanism. First, the monomeric transposase binds the 19 bp inverted DNA repeats flanking the transposon. Then, dimerization of the DNA- bound transposase creates a synaptic DNA complex. After nicking of the first DNA strand, excision of the transposon proceeds through a series of intermediates. The transposase then mediates the insertion of the transposon at a new site by strand transfer. The activity of the wild- type tran
   2901..2992    -  rep_origin     M13 ori (fragment): M13 bacteriophage origin of replication; arrow indicates direction of (+) strand synthesis
   3052..3100    +  polyA_signal   poly(A) signal: synthetic polyadenylation signal
   3114..3205    +  misc_feature   pause site: RNA polymerase II transcriptional pause signal from the human α2 globin gene
   3485..5137    +  CDS            luciferase: firefly luciferase; luc+; enhanced luc+ version of the luciferase gene
   5178..5299    -  polyA_signal   SV40 poly(A) signal: SV40 polyadenylation signal
   5322..5390    -  CDS            large T antigen (fragment): large T antigen from SV40 (simian virus 40)
   5406..5538    +  CDS            TcR (fragment): tetracycline efflux protein; tet; confers resistance to tetracycline
   5718..6306    -  rep_origin     ori: high-copy-number ColE1/pMB1/pBR322/pUC origin of replication
   6506..7366    -  CDS            AmpR: β-lactamase confers resistance to ampicillin, carbenicillin, and related antibiotics
   7367..7408    -  promoter       AmpR promoter (fragment): bla
