[The description below was written by a language model from this plasmid's Addgene catalogue record and pLannotate feature annotations shown in this document.]
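Description:
pGL4.23-MYC-e4 is a mammalian luciferase reporter plasmid built on pGL4.23-MYC, a derivative of the Promega pGL4.23 vector in which the minimal promoter has been replaced by the human MYC promoter and polyadenylation signals have been placed on either side of the enhancer cloning site. It is maintained in E. coli as a high-copy plasmid through a ColE1/pUC-type origin and selected with ampicillin via the β-lactamase gene. No intact mammalian selection marker is annotated, which fits transient transfection use.

The insert is a 2,116 bp segment of human chromosome 8 (hg19 coordinates in the MYC locus region), introduced by Gibson assembly upstream of the MYC promoter as candidate enhancer "e4". The automated annotation flags a mir-1207 match within this segment, which simply reflects the genomic content of the cloned region. An SV40 poly(A) signal lies upstream of the insert. Downstream of it are a synthetic poly(A) signal and an RNA polymerase II pause site, elements that limit read-through transcription from the backbone or the enhancer fragment into the reporter. The MYC promoter itself is not annotated but would occupy the gap between the pause site and the firefly luciferase coding sequence, which is followed by an SV40 poly(A) signal. Short fragments called as NeoR/KanR, Tn5 transposase, M13 ori, TcR and large T antigen are partial matches and are not expected to be functional.

The depositor and sequencing-derived records differ by only a few bases and show the same feature layout. The plasmid is used to test whether this distal element increases transcription from the MYC promoter, by comparing luciferase output with the enhancer-less parent, alongside CRISPR interference mapping of enhancer–promoter connections.
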