Addgene plasmid #120342: pGL4.23-MYC-e4
Purpose: pGL4.23-MYC with an enhancer cloned upstream of the MYC promoter.
Depositing lab: Eric Lander. Depositing organization: Broad Institute. Publication: Systematic mapping of functional enhancer-promoter connections with CRISPR interference. Fulco CP, Munschauer M, Anyoha R, Munson G, Grossman SR, Perez EM, Kane M, Cleary B, Lander ES, Engreitz JM. Science. 2016 Sep 29. pii: aag2445. 10.1126/science.aag2445 PubMed 27708057.
Backbone
  Vector backbone: pGL4.23-MYC
  Backbone size w/o insert (bp): 5322
  Total vector size (bp): 7438
  Modifications to backbone: pGL4.23-MYC is a modified version of the Promega pGL4.23 vector. Contains the MYC promoter in place of the minimal promoter and polyadenylation signals flanking the enhancer cloning site.
  Vector type: Mammalian Expression, Luciferase
Growth in bacteria
  Bacterial resistance: Ampicillin, 100 μg/mL
  Growth temperature: 37°C
  Growth strain: DH5alpha
  Copy number: High Copy
Gene/Insert
  Gene/Insert name: chr8:129060477-129062593 (hg19)
  Species: H. sapiens (human)
  Insert size (bp): 2116
  Promoter: MYC
  Cloning method: Gibson Cloning
  Sequencing primers: 5′ CACTGCGGCTCCTCATCGCG; 3′ TCCGGTGCCCTGAATGAACT
Terms and licenses: Academic/Nonprofit Terms; Industry Terms: Not Available to Industry
How to cite: pGL4.23-MYC-e4 was a gift from Eric Lander (Addgene plasmid # 120342 ; http://n2t.net/addgene:120342 ; RRID:Addgene_120342)
